>Addgene plasmid #23596 | pDONR223-MGC42105 | depositor partial sequence | sequence record 10729 | Author sequence
ATGACTGCAGTGTATATGAATGGAGGTGGCCTGGTGAACCCCCATTATGCCCGGTGGGATCGGCGCGACA
GTGTAGAAAGTGGCTGTCAGACCGAGAGTAGCAAGGAGGGTGAGGAGGGACAGCCCCGCCAGCTGACGCC
CTTCGAGAAACTGACACAGGACATGTCCCAGGATGAGAAGGTGGTGAGGGAGATCACGCTGGGGAAACGG
ATAGGCTTCTACCGAATTCGAGGGGAAATCGGAAGTGGAAACTTCTCCCAAGTGAAGCTTGGGATTCACT
CCCTAACCAAAGAAAAGGTGGCCATTAAGATCCTGGACAAGACCAAGTTAGACCAGAAAACCCAGAGGCT
ACTATCCCGAGAAATCTCCAGCATGGAAAAGCTGCACCATCCCAACATCATCCGCCTTTACGAAGTGGTG
GAGACCCTATCCAAGCTGCACTTGGTGATGGAGTATGCAGGGGGTGGGGAGCTCTTCGGAAAAATTAGCA
CTGAGGGGAAGCTCTCTGAACCAGAAAGCAAGCTCATCTTCTCCCAGATTGTGTCTGCCGTGAAGCACAT
GCATGAAAACCAAATTATTCATAGAGATCTGAAAGCAGAAAATGTATTCTATACCAGTAATACTTGTGTG
AAGGTGGGCGATTTTGGATTCAGCACAGTAAGCAAAAAAGGTGAAATGCTGAACACTTTCTGTGGGTCTC
CTCCCTACGCTGCGCCTGAACTCTTCCGGGACGAGCACTACATCGGCATTTACGTGGATATCTGGGCCTT
GGGGGTGCTTTTGTACTTCATGGTGACTGGCACCATGCCATTTCGGGCAGAAACCGTGGCCAAACTAAAA
AAGAGCATCCTCGAGGGCACATACAGTGTACCGCCGCACGTGTCAGAGCCCTGCCACCGACTCATCCGAG
GAGTCCTTCAGCAGATCCCCACGGAGAGGTACGGAATCGACTGCATCATGAATGATGAATGGATGCAAGG
GGTGCCATACCCTACACCTTTGGAACCTTTCCAACTGGATCCCAAACATTTGTCGGAAACCAGCACTCTC
AAGGAAGAAGAAAATGAGGTCAAAAGCACTTTAGAACATTTGGGCATTACAGAAGAGCATATTCGAAATA
ACCAAGGGAGAGATGCTCGCAGCTCAATCACAGGGGTCTATAGAATTATTTTACATAGAGTCCAAAGGAA
GAAGGCTTTGGAAAGTGTCCCAGTCATGATGCTACCAGACCCTAAAGAAAGAGACCTCAAAAAAGGGTCC
CGTGTCTACAGAGGGATAAGACACACATCCAAATTTTGCTCGATTTTATAA
