>Addgene plasmid #23596 | pDONR223-MGC42105 | addgene partial sequence | sequence record 29402 | 23596 with M13pUC-fwd
CTCGGGCCCAATAATGATTTTATTTTGACTGATAGTGACCTGTTCGTTGCAACAAATTGATGAGCAATGC
TTTTTTATAATGCCAACTTTGTACAAAAAAGTTGGCATGACTGCAGTGTTTATGAATGGAGGTGGCCTGG
TGAACCCCCATTATGCCCGGTGGGATCGGCGCGACAGTGTAGAAAGTGGCTGTCAGACCGAGAGTAGCAA
GGAGGGTGAGGAGGGACAGCCCCGCCAGCTGACGCCCTTCGAGAAACTGACACAGGACATGTCCCAGGAT
GAGAAGGTGGTGAGGGAGATCACGCTGGGGAAACGGATAGGCTTCTACCGAATTCGAGGGGAAATCGGAA
GTGGAAACTTCTCCCAAGTGAAGCTTGGGATTCACTCCCTAACCAAAGAAAAGGTGGCCATTAAGATCCT
GGACAAGACCAAGTTAGACCAGAAAACCCAGAGGCTACTATCCCGAGAAATCTCCAGCATGGAAAAGCTG
CACCATCCCAACATCATCCGCCTTTACGAAGTGGTGGAGACCCTATCCAAGCTGCACTTGGTGATGGAGT
ATGCAGGGGGTGGGGAGCTCTTCGGAAAAATTAGCACTGAGGGGAAGCTCTCTGAACCAGAAAGCAAGCT
CATCTTCTCCCAGATTGTGTCTGCCGTGAAGCACATGCATGAAAACCAAATTATTCATAGAGATCTGAAA
GCAGAAAATG
