[The description below was written by a language model from this plasmid's Addgene catalogue record.]
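Description:
pDONR223-MGC42105 is a Gateway entry-type clone built in the Invitrogen pDONR223 donor backbone (about 5 kb without insert) and carrying a human open reading frame. It is a high-copy bacterial plasmid selected with spectinomycin. No feature table accompanies the record, so the origin of replication and the exact recombination sites are not listed. As a product of Gateway cloning into a donor vector, the ORF would be expected to sit between att sites that permit recombinational transfer into destination vectors. M13 forward and reverse priming sites flank the insert for sequence verification.

The insert is a 1,311 bp ORF annotated as MGC42105 (hypothetical protein MGC42105), which corresponds to the Entrez gene NIM1. The clone carries a Y5F substitution relative to the reference. The ORF was deliberately built without a stop codon, so moving it into a destination vector can fuse a C-terminal epitope tag of choice, with the stop codon supplied by that vector.

The record names no promoter driving the insert, and the depositors state that the plasmid should not be transfected directly. It serves as a shuttle and storage clone rather than an expression construct. It belongs to a kit of ORF clones, and the associated publication concerns resistance to RAF inhibition through MAP kinase pathway reactivation. For expression in mammalian cells, the depositors point to a companion set of four lentiviral vectors (pLX301 to pLX304), which are obtained separately from the kit.
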