Addgene plasmid #23596: pDONR223-MGC42105
Depositing lab: William Hahn & David Root. Depositing organization: Dana-Farber Cancer Institute. Publication: COT drives resistance to RAF inhibition through MAP kinase pathway reactivation. Johannessen CM, Boehm JS, Kim SY, Thomas SR, Wardwell L, Johnson LA, Emery CM, Stransky N, Cogdill AP, Barretina J, Caponigro G, Hieronymus H, Murray RR, Salehi-Ashtiani K, Hill DE, Vidal M, Zhao JJ, Yang X, Alkan O, Kim S, Harris JL, Wilson CJ, Myer VE, Finan PM, Root DE, Roberts TM, Golub T, Flaherty KT, Dummer R, Weber BL, Sellers WR, Schlegel R, Wargo JA, Hahn WC, Garraway LA. Nature. 2010 Dec 16;468(7326):968-72. doi: 10.1038/nature09627 PubMed 21107320.
Backbone
  Vector backbone: pDONR223
  Backbone manufacturer: Invitrogen
  Backbone size w/o insert (bp): 5005
  Vector type: Gateway Donor vector
Growth in bacteria
  Bacterial resistance: Spectinomycin, 50 μg/mL
  Growth temperature: 37°C
  Growth strain: DH5alpha
  Copy number: High Copy
Gene/Insert
  Gene/Insert name: MGC42105 (alt name: hypothetical protein MGC42105)
  Species: H. sapiens (human)
  Insert size (bp): 1311
  Mutation: Y5F
  Entrez Gene: NIM1 (a.k.a. MGC42105)
  Cloning method: Gateway Cloning
  Sequencing primers: 5′ M13pUC-fwd; 3′ M13rev
Terms and licenses: Academic/Nonprofit Terms; Industry Terms: Not Available to Industry
Depositor comments: The ORF has no Stop codon. This design enables easy recombination into a destination vector to add an epitope tag of choice and Stop codon to the ORF. Do NOT use this plasmid directly for transfections. A set of 4 custom lentiviral vectors is available ( pLX301 (http://www.addgene.org/25895/) , pLX302 (http://www.addgene.org/25896/) , pLX303 (http://www.addgene.org/25897/) , pLX304 (http://www.addgene.org/25890/) ) to be used to express these ORFs in mammalian cells. These plasmids are not included in the kit and must be ordered separately.
How to cite: pDONR223-MGC42105 was a gift from William Hahn & David Root (Addgene plasmid # 23596 ; http://n2t.net/addgene:23596 ; RRID:Addgene_23596)
